Addgene plasmid #8517: HOXA11 (murine) HIS-tag pET
Depositing lab: Corey Largman. Depositing organization: San Francisco VA Health Care System. Publication: AbdB-like Hox proteins stabilize DNA binding by the Meis1 homeodomain proteins. Shen WF, Montgomery JC, Rozenfeld S, Moskow JJ, Lawrence HJ, Buchberg AM, Largman C. Mol Cell Biol 1997 Nov;17(11):6448-58. PubMed 9343407.
Backbone
  Vector backbone: pET 28a
  Backbone size w/o insert (bp): 5400
  Vector type: Bacterial Expression
Growth in bacteria
  Bacterial resistance: Kanamycin, 50 μg/mL
  Growth temperature: 37°C
  Growth strain: DH5alpha
  Copy number: High Copy
Gene/Insert
  Gene/Insert name: HOXA11 (alt names: HOX1I; HOX1.9)
  Species: M. musculus (mouse)
  Insert size (bp): 2100
  Mutation: makes protein by Western
  Entrez Gene: Hoxa11 (a.k.a. Hox-1.9, Hoxa-11)
  Tag / fusion protein: T7 (N terminal on backbone)
  Cloning method: Restriction Enzyme; 5′ cloning site EcoRI (not destroyed); 3′ cloning site HindIII (not destroyed)
  Sequencing primers: 5′ T7; 3′ SP6
Resource information
  A portion of this plasmid was derived from a plasmid made by: Steve Potter
Terms and licenses: Academic/Nonprofit Terms; Industry Terms: Not Available to Industry
Depositor comments: Clone contains the sequence: aag ccg cgc cca between the EcoR1 of pET and the ATG start See author's map.
How to cite: HOXA11 (murine) HIS-tag pET was a gift from Corey Largman (Addgene plasmid # 8517 ; http://n2t.net/addgene:8517 ; RRID:Addgene_8517)
