[The description below was written by a language model from this plasmid's Addgene catalogue record.]
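Description:
HOXA11 (murine) HIS-tag pET is a bacterial expression plasmid built on the pET 28a backbone (about 5.4 kb) carrying an insert of roughly 2.1 kb encoding mouse Hoxa11 (also known as Hox-1.9), an AbdB-like homeodomain transcription factor. The insert was placed between the EcoRI and HindIII sites of the polylinker, both of which remain intact, and the depositor notes that a short stretch of extra sequence lies between the vector's EcoRI site and the Hoxa11 start codon. The plasmid is selected with kanamycin, is listed as high copy, and is maintained in the cloning strain DH5alpha.

No feature table accompanies the record, so the regulatory elements are not explicitly listed. pET 28a vectors generally drive expression from a T7 promoter under lac operator control, which requires a host supplying T7 RNA polymerase for protein production. The catalogue lists an N-terminal T7 tag contributed by the backbone, and the plasmid name indicates a His tag; both sit upstream of the polylinker in pET 28a, so the fusion would be expected to carry them in frame for detection and metal-affinity purification, although the His tag is not itemised in the tag field. The depositor's note in the mutation field states only that the construct makes protein as judged by Western blot, rather than describing any sequence change.

The associated publication concerns stabilisation of Meis1 DNA binding by AbdB-like Hox proteins, which suggests the plasmid's use was to produce recombinant HOXA11 for in vitro DNA-binding and protein interaction studies.
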