>Addgene plasmid #8517 | HOXA11 (murine) HIS-tag pET | addgene partial sequence | sequence record 17363 | T7 5'-TAATACGACTCACTATAGGG-3'
TATTTTGTTTACTTTAAGAAGGAGATATACCATGGGCAGCAGCCATCATCATCATCATCACAGCAGCGGC
CTGGTGCCGCGCGGCAGCCATATGGCTAGCATGACTGGTGGACAGCAAATGGGTCGCGGATCCGAATTCA
AGCCGCGCCCAATGACATACTCCTACTCCTCCAACCTGCCCCAGGTCCAACCCGTGCGCGAAGTGACCTT
CAGAGAGTACGCCATTGAGCCCGCCACTAAATGGCACCCCCGCGGCAATCTGGCCCACTGCTACTCCGCG
GAGGAGCTCGTGCACAGAGACTGTCTGCAGGCGCCCAGCGCGGCCGGCGTGCCTGGCGACGTGCTGGCCA
AGAGCTCGGCCAACGTCTACCACCACCCCACCCCCGCCGTCTCGTCCAATTTCTATAGCACGGTGGGCAG
GAACGGCGTTCTGCCACAGGCTTTCGACCAGTTTTTCGAGACGGCTTACGGCACCCCGGAAAACCTCGCT
TCCTCCGACTACCCCGGGGACAAGAACGCCGAGAAGGGGCCCCAAGCAGCAGCTGCGACCTCCGCTGCGG
CGGTGGCGGCGGCGGCCACGGGCGCGCCGGCAACTTCAAGTTCGGACGGCGGCGGTGGCGGCGGCTGTCA
GGAGGCGGCGGCGGAGGAGAAGGAGCGACGGCGGCGACCCGAGAGCAGCAGCAGCCCCGAGTCGTCTTCC
GGCCACACTGAGGACAAGGCCGGTGGCTCCGGTGGCCAACGCACCCGCAAAAAGCGCTGCCCTTATACCA
AATACCAGATCCGAGAGCTGGAGCGAGAGTTCTTCTTCAGCGTCTACATCAACAAAGAGAAGCGTCTGCA
ACTGTCCCGCATGCTCAACCTCACCGACCGTCAAGTCAAAATCTGGTTTTCAGAACAGAAGAATGAAGGA
AAAAAGATTACCAGAGACCGGTTACAGTACTACTCAGCTAATCCACTTCTCTAAGGCTCCAGCCTACTG
